>Addgene plasmid #130827 | pHWBF06EC | addgene full sequence | sequence record 255903 | Addgene NGS Result
GTAAAACGACGGCCAGTCTTAAGCTCGGGCCCCAAATAATGATTTTATTTTGACTGATAGTGACCTGTTC
GTTGCAACAAATTGATGAGCAATGCTTTTTTATAATGCCAACTTTGTACAAAAAAGCAGGCTTCATGGTG
TCCAAGGGCGAGGAGGACAACATGGCCATCATTAAGGAGTTCATGCGCTTCAAGGTCCACATGGAGGGCT
CCGTTAATGGGCATGAGTTCGAGATCGAGGGGGAGGGCGAGGGGAGGCCCTACGAGGGCACACAGACTGC
CAAGCTGAAGGTGACGAAGGGCGGGCCTCTCCCCTTCGCCTGGGACATCCTGTCGCCTCAGTTCATGTAC
GGCTCTAAGGCCTACGTGAAGCACCCCGCTGACATTCCAGATTACCTCAAGCTGAGCTTCCCGGAGGGCT
TCAAGTGGGAGCGGGTTATGAACTTCGAGGACGGCGGGGTGGTCACGGTGACCCAGGACTCCAGCCTCCA
GGATGGCGAGTTCATCTACAAGGTCAAGCTGCGCGGCACAAATTTCCCTTCCGACGGGCCGGTTATGCAG
AAGAAGACTATGGGCTGGGAGGCCTCGTCTGAGCGGATGTACCCGGAGGATGGCGCGCTCAAGGGGGAGA
TTAAGCAGCGCCTCAAGCTGAAGGACGGTGGCCACTACGATGCTGAGGTGAAGACCACGTACAAGGCCAA
GAAGCCGGTCCAGCTCCCAGGCGCCTACAACGTTAATATCAAGCTGGACATTACATCGCACAACGAGGAT
TACACTATCGTGGAGCAGTACGAGAGGGCCGAGGGCAGGCATTCTACGGGCGGGATGGACGAGCTGTACA
AGGGCGCCGGGGATTACAAGGACGATGACGATAAGGCGTACCCTTACGACGTCCCCGATTACGCGGGCGC
CGGGATGGCTTCTCCCTCATTCGCGGCCGCTGCTACCTCTCCGGCGTCATCCCCACTCACGCTGGACGCT
ATCCCACTGGCCTCAAGGCCCGCCCCAGGCGCCGCTGCGGCCCAGCGGAAGCGCTCGGTGTTCCTCCTGA
ACCACCGGCCTCATCCGGTCTCGCCCACCCCGCCCCTGCAGCCAACCGCTGCGGCCTCCGCTCAGCACGC
CAGGAGGAAGAAGACCTCTCATCCACCTAGGCCCAGGTGGCAGACCGTGCTCTCCATCGCTGCCAAGAAT
GCCGCTCTCCTGGCGGCCCTCCTGTACCTCGGCGACCTGGCCTGGAGGTGGAGCCACCCGCCCCCACCTA
GCCCGCCCCCAGACCGGGCTGCCCTGGAGGGCTACGCGGCTCGCGTCGATGAGGTTGAGGCCAGCCTCAC
ACGGACTTTCCGCATGATCCAGGTCCAGCTGGAGGCGGTTGACAGGAAGATTGATGGCGAAGTGGGGGCG
GCGCGGGGCGACCTCCTGGCGCTCCTGGAGGATAAGAGGCTGGCTCTGGAGAGGCAGCTCACGCGCCTGG
ACGCTAGGGCCGGCGAGCTGGGGGATGCGCTCGCTGGCCTGAAGAGGATGGAGTTCCTCCGGAAGGACGA
GTTCGAGAAGTTCTGGGATGAGGTGAAGGGCTCACTGGGCTCCTCCTCCGAGTCGGAGGTGGACCTCGAT
CAGGTCCGGGCCCTGGCGCGCGAGATCGTCATGCGCGAGATTGAGAAGCACGCTGCGGACGGCATCGGGC
GGGTGGATTACGCTGTGGCTTCCGGCGGGGGCAGGGTTGTGCGGCATAGCGAGGCCTACGTTCCCAAGAG
GGGCTTCATGGTGTGGATGTCCGGCGTGGACGTTGGGCCCAAGCCAGAGAAGATGCTGCAGCCTAGCTTC
GGCGAGCCCGGGCAGTGCTTCGCTCTCCAGGGCTCAAACGGGTTCGTGGAGGTCAAGCTGAAGTCCGGCA
TCATTCCAGAGGCGGTGACCCTGGAGCACGTTTCTAAGGACGTGGCCTACGATCGCTCAACGGCGCCTAA
GGGCTGCAGGGTCTACGGGTGGTACGAGGAGACGCCCGGCGAGACCCAGTCGGGGCATGCCGCTAAGATG
GCGCTCGCTGAGTTCGCCTACGACCTGGAGAAGAACAATGTTCAGACATTCGACGTGACTGCGCCGGATG
TTGGCGTGATCAACATGGTGCGCCTCGACTTCACATCGAATCACGGCTCATCCCAGCTCACTTGCATCTA
CCGCCTGCGGGTGCACGGCCATGAGCCTGTCAGCCCCGGCAGCTCGGCTGGGTCGCAGGCCTGAGACCCA
GCTTTCTTGTACAAAGTTGGCATTATAAGAAAGCATTGCTTATCAATTTGTTGCAACGAACAGGTCACTA
TCAGTCAAAATAAAATCATTATTTGCCATCCAGCTGATATCCCCTATAGTGAGTCGTATTACATGGTCAT
AGCTGTTTCCTGGCAGCTCTGGCCCGTGTCTCAAAATCTCTGATGTTACATTGCACAAGATAAAAATATA
TCATCATGAACAATAAAACTGTCTGCTTACATAAACAGTAATACAAGGGGTGTTATGAGCCATATTCAAC
GGGAAACGTCGAGGCCGCGATTAAATTCCAACATGGATGCTGATTTATATGGGTATAAATGGGCTCGCGA
TAATGTCGGGCAATCAGGTGCGACAATCTATCGCTTGTATGGGAAGCCCGATGCGCCAGAGTTGTTTCTG
AAACATGGCAAAGGTAGCGTTGCCAATGATGTTACAGATGAGATGGTCAGACTAAACTGGCTGACGGAAT
TTATGCCTCTTCCGACCATCAAGCATTTTATCCGTACTCCTGATGATGCATGGTTACTCACCACTGCGAT
CCCCGGAAAAACAGCATTCCAGGTATTAGAAGAATATCCTGATTCAGGTGAAAATATTGTTGATGCGCTG
GCAGTGTTCCTGCGCCGGTTGCATTCGATTCCTGTTTGTAATTGTCCTTTTAACAGCGATCGCGTATTTC
GTCTCGCTCAGGCGCAATCACGAATGAATAACGGTTTGGTTGATGCGAGTGATTTTGATGACGAGCGTAA
TGGCTGGCCTGTTGAACAAGTCTGGAAAGAAATGCATAAACTTTTGCCATTCTCACCGGATTCAGTCGTC
ACTCATGGTGATTTCTCACTTGATAACCTTATTTTTGACGAGGGGAAATTAATAGGTTGTATTGATGTTG
GACGAGTCGGAATCGCAGACCGATACCAGGATCTTGCCATCCTATGGAACTGCCTCGGTGAGTTTTCTCC
TTCATTACAGAAACGGCTTTTTCAAAAATATGGTATTGATAATCCTGATATGAATAAATTGCAGTTTCAT
TTGATGCTCGATGAGTTTTTCTAATCAGAATTGGTTAATTGGTTGTAACACTGGCAGAGCATTACGCTGA
CTTGACGGGACGGCGCAAGCTCATGACCAAAATCCCTTAACGTGAGTTACGCGTCGTTCCACTGAGCGTC
AGACCCCGTAGAAAAGATCAAAGGATCTTCTTGAGATCCTTTTTTTCTGCGCGTAATCTGCTGCTTGCAA
ACAAAAAAACCACCGCTACCAGCGGTGGTTTGTTTGCCGGATCAAGAGCTACCAACTCTTTTTCCGAAGG
TAACTGGCTTCAGCAGAGCGCAGATACCAAATACTGTTCTTCTAGTGTAGCCGTAGTTAGGCCACCACTT
CAAGAACTCTGTAGCACCGCCTACATACCTCGCTCTGCTAATCCTGTTACCAGTGGCTGCTGCCAGTGGC
GATAAGTCGTGTCTTACCGGGTTGGACTCAAGACGATAGTTACCGGATAAGGCGCAGCGGTCGGGCTGAA
CGGGGGGTTCGTGCACACAGCCCAGCTTGGAGCGAACGACCTACACCGAACTGAGATACCTACAGCGTGA
GCTATGAGAAAGCGCCACGCTTCCCGAAGGGAGAAAGGCGGACAGGTATCCGGTAAGCGGCAGGGTCGGA
ACAGGAGAGCGCACGAGGGAGCTTCCAGGGGGAAACGCCTGGTATCTTTATAGTCCTGTCGGGTTTCGCC
ACCTCTGACTTGAGCGTCGATTTTTGTGATGCTCGTCAGGGGGGCGGAGCCTATGGAAAAACGCCAGCAA
CGCGGCCTTTTTACGGTTCCTGGCCTTTTGCTGGCCTTTTGCTCACATGTTCTTTCCTGCGTTATCCCCT
GATTCTGTGGATAACCGTATTACCGCCTTTGAGTGAGCTGATACCGCTCGCCGCAGCCGAACGACCGAGC
GCAGCGAGTCAGTGAGCGAGGAAGCGGAAGAGCGCCCAATACGCAAACCGCCTCTCCCCGCGCGTTGGCC
GATTCATTAATGCAGCTGGCACGACAGGTTTCCCGACTGGAAAGCGGGCAGTGAGCGCAACGCAATTAAT
ACGCGTACCGCTAGCCAGGAAGAGTTTGTAGAAACGCAAAAAGGCCATCCGTCAGGATGGCCTTCTGCTT
AGTTTGATGCCTGGCAGTTTATGGCGGGCGTCCTGCCCGCCACCCTCCGGGCCGTTGCTTCACAACGTTC
AAATCCGCTCCCGGCGGATTTGTCCTACTCAGGAGAGCGTTCACCGACAAACAACAGATAAAACGAAAGG
CCCAGTCTTCCGACTGAGCCTTTCGTTTTATTTGATGCCTGGCAGTTCCCTACTCTCGCGTTAACGCTAG
CATGGATGTTTTCCCAGTCACGACGTT
Features (pLannotate 1.2.2; 10 found; start..end, strand, type, name):
     33..132     +  protein_bind   attL1: mutant version of attL; recombination site for the Gateway® LR reaction LR Clonase™
    135..842     +  CDS            mCherry: mCherry is a basic (constitutively fluorescent) red fluorescent protein published in 2004, derived from Discosoma sp.. It is reported to be a very rapidly-maturing monomer with low acid sensitivity.
   2236..2335    -  protein_bind   attL2: mutant version of attL; recombination site for the Gateway® LR reaction LR Clonase™
   2353..2371    -  promoter       T7 promoter: promoter for bacteriophage T7 RNA polymerase
   2505..3314    +  CDS            KanR: aminoglycoside phosphotransferase; aph(3')-Ia; confers resistance to kanamycin in bacteria or G418 (Geneticin®) in eukaryotes
   3461..4049    +  rep_origin     ori: high-copy-number ColE1/pMB1/pBR322/pUC origin of replication
   4232..4324    +  CDS            lacI (fragment): lac repressor; lacI; The lac repressor binds to the lac operator to inhibit transcription in E. coli. This inhibition can be relieved by adding lactose or isopropyl-β-D-thiogalactopyranoside (IPTG).
   4379..4406    -  terminator     rrnB T2 terminator: transcription terminator T2 from the E. coli rrnB gene
   4538..4581    +  terminator     rrnB T1 terminator: Escherichia coli rrnB; transcription terminator T1 from the E. coli rrnB gene
   4628..17      -  CDS            lacZα (fragment) (across the origin): LacZα fragment of β-galactosidase; lacZ fragment
