[The description below was written by a language model from this plasmid's Addgene catalogue record and pLannotate feature annotations shown in this document.]
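Description:
pHWBF06EC is a Gateway entry clone built in the pDONR221 backbone and carries a maize (Zea mays) SUN2 coding sequence fused at its N terminus to an mCherry-FLAG-HA tag. It is a small (about 4.6 kb) bacterial plasmid maintained at high copy number in E. coli through a ColE1/pUC-type origin and selected with kanamycin via an aph(3')-Ia resistance gene. The rrnB T1 and T2 terminators lie upstream of the cloning region and insulate the insert from read-through transcription. The short lacI and lacZα fragments and the T7 promoter next to attL2 are annotated remnants of the backbone.

The payload sits between attL1 and attL2, the recombination sites used by LR Clonase to move an insert directionally into an attR-containing destination vector. The mCherry open reading frame begins immediately after attL1. The roughly 1.4 kb between the end of mCherry and attL2 is not annotated in the feature table, but according to the catalogue record it should hold the FLAG and HA epitopes followed by SUN2. No plant or other eukaryotic promoter or terminator is annotated within the cassette, as expected for an entry vector, so expression depends on the regulatory elements of whichever destination vector receives the insert.

SUN-domain proteins are inner nuclear membrane components of the LINC complex that bridges the nuclear envelope. The stated purpose is expression of a fluorescent plant LINC fusion protein for cell biology. The red fluorescent tag supports localisation imaging, and the FLAG and HA epitopes offer handles for antibody-based detection or purification.
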