Addgene plasmid #130827: pHWBF06EC
Purpose: Expression of plant LINC fluorescent fusion protein for cell biology
Depositing lab: Hank Bass. Depositing organization: Florida State University, Tallahassee. Publication: Identification and characterization of genes encoding the nuclear envelope LINC complex in the monocot species Zea mays. Gumber HK, McKenna JF, Estrada AL, Tolmie AF, Graumann K, Bass HW. J Cell Sci. 2019 Feb 11;132(3). pii: jcs.221390. doi: 10.1242/jcs.221390. PubMed 30659121.
Backbone
  Vector backbone: pDONR221
  Vector type: Gateway entry vector
Growth in bacteria
  Bacterial resistance: Kanamycin, 50 μg/mL
  Growth temperature: 37°C
  Growth strain: DH5alpha
  Copy number: High Copy
Gene/Insert
  Gene/Insert name: SUN2
  Species: Zea mays (maize)
  Tag / fusion protein: mCherry-FLAG-HA (N terminal on insert)
  Cloning method: Gateway Cloning
  Sequencing primers: 5′ GTAAAACGACGGCCAGT; 3′ AACAGCTATGACCATG
Terms and licenses: Academic/Nonprofit Terms; Industry Terms: Not Available to Industry
How to cite: pHWBF06EC was a gift from Hank Bass (Addgene plasmid # 130827 ; http://n2t.net/addgene:130827 ; RRID:Addgene_130827)
